>Addgene plasmid #134376 | pcDNA.3.1.ADRB2-NP | addgene full sequence | sequence record 306396 | Addgene NGS Result
GACGGATCGGGAGATCTCCCGATCCCCTATGGTGCACTCTCAGTACAATCTGCTCTGATGCCGCATAGTT
AAGCCAGTATCTGCTCCCTGCTTGTGTGTTGGAGGTCGCTGAGTAGTGCGCGAGCAAAATTTAAGCTACA
ACAAGGCAAGGCTTGACCGACAATTGCATGAAGAATCTGCTTAGGGTTAGGCGTTTTGCGCTGCTTCGCG
ATGTACGGGCCAGATATACGCGTTGACATTGATTATTGACTAGTTATTAATAGTAATCAATTACGGGGTC
ATTAGTTCATAGCCCATATATGGAGTTCCGCGTTACATAACTTACGGTAAATGGCCCGCCTGGCTGACCG
CCCAACGACCCCCGCCCATTGACGTCAATAATGACGTATGTTCCCATAGTAACGCCAATAGGGACTTTCC
ATTGACGTCAATGGGTGGAGTATTTACGGTAAACTGCCCACTTGGCAGTACATCAAGTGTATCATATGCC
AAGTACGCCCCCTATTGACGTCAATGACGGTAAATGGCCCGCCTGGCATTATGCCCAGTACATGACCTTA
TGGGACTTTCCTACTTGGCAGTACATCTACGTATTAGTCATCGCTATTACCATGGTGATGCGGTTTTGGC
AGTACATCAATGGGCGTGGATAGCGGTTTGACTCACGGGGATTTCCAAGTCTCCACCCCATTGACGTCAA
TGGGAGTTTGTTTTGGCACCAAAATCAACGGGACTTTCCAAAATGTCGTAACAACTCCGCCCCATTGACG
CAAATGGGCGGTAGGCGTGTACGGTGGGAGGTCTATATAAGCAGAGCTCTCTGGCTAACTAGAGAACCCA
CTGCTTACTGGCTTATCGAAATTAATACGACTCACTATAGGGAGACCCAAGCTGGCTAGCGTTTAAACTT
AAGCTTGGTACCGAGCTCGGATCCACCATGAAGACGATCATCGCCCTGAGCTACATCTTCTGCCTGGTAT
TCGCCGATTATAAAGATGATGATGATAAA
[1236 nt withheld, positions 1010-2245]
GGGAATTCTGGCTCGAGCGGTGGTGGCGGGAGCGGAGGTGGAGGGTCGTCAGGTGGTGTGACCGGCTGGC
GGCTGTGTGAGCGAATTCTGGCATAACTCTAGAGGGCCCGTTTAAACCCGCTGATCAGCCTCGACTGTGC
CTTCTAGTTGCCAGCCATCTGTTGTTTGCCCCTCCCCCGTGCCTTCCTTGACCCTGGAAGGTGCCACTCC
CACTGTCCTTTCCTAATAAAATGAGGAAATTGCATCGCATTGTCTGAGTAGGTGTCATTCTATTCTGGGG
GGTGGGGTGGGGCAGGACAGCAAGGGGGAGGATTGGGAAGACAATAGCAGGCATGCTGGGGATGCGGTGG
GCTCTATGGCTTCTGAGGCGGAAAGAACCAGCTGGGGCTCTAGGGGGTATCCCC
[124 nt withheld, positions 2650-2773]
C
[91 nt withheld, positions 2775-2865]
A
[49 nt withheld, positions 2867-2915]
CCTTTGACGTTGGAGTCCACGTTCTTT
[37 nt withheld, positions 2943-2979]
ACCCTATCTCGGTCTATTCTTTTGATTTATAAGGGATTTTGCCGATTTCGGCCTATTGGTTAAAAAATGA
GCTGATTTAACAAAAATTTAACGCGAATTAATTCTGTGGAATGTGTGTCAGTTAGGGTGTGGAAAGTCCC
CAGGCTCCCCAGCAGGCAGAAGTATGCAAAGCATGCATCTCAATTAGTCAGCAACCATAGTCCCGCCCCT
AACTCCGCCCATCCCGCCCCTAACTCCGCCCAGTTCCGCCCATTCTCCGCCCCATGGCTGACTAATTTTT
TTTATTTATGCAGAGGCCGAGGCCGCCTCTGCCTCTGAGCTATTCCAGAAGTAGTGAGGAGGCTTTTTTG
GAGGCCTAGGCTTTTGCAAAAAGCTCCCGGGAGCTTGTATATCCATTTTCGGATCTGATCAAGAGACAGG
ATGAGGATCGTTTCGCATGATTGAACAAGATGGATTGCACGCAGGTTCTCCGGCCGCTTGGGTGGAGAGG
CTATTCGGCTATGACTGGGCACAACAGACAATCGGCTGCTCTGATGCCGCCGTGTTCCGGCTGTCAGCGC
AGGGGCGCCCGGTTCTTTTTGTCAAGACCGACCTGTCCGGTGCCCTGAATGAACTGCAGGACGAGGCAGC
GCGGCTATCGTGGCTGGCCACGACGGGCGTTCCTTGCGCAGCTGTGCTCGACGTTGTCACTGAAGCGGGA
AGGGACTGGCTGCTATTGGGCGAAGTGCCGGGGCAGGATCTCCTGTCATCTCACCTTGCTCCTGCCGAGA
AAGTATCCATCATGGCTGATGCAATGCGGCGGCTGCATACGCTTGATCCGGCTACCTGCCCATTCGACCA
CCAAGCGAAACATCGCATCGAGCGAGCACGTACTCGGATGGAAGCCGGTCTTGTCGATCAGGATGATCTG
GACGAAGAGCATCAGGGGCTCGCGCCAGCCGAACTGTTCGCCAGGCTCAAGGCGCGCATGCCCGACGGCG
AGGATCTCGTCGTGACCCATGGCGATGCCTGCTTGCCGAATATCATGGTGGAAAATGGCCGCTTTTCTGG
ATTCATCGACTGTGGCCGGCTGGGTGTGGCGGACCGCTATCAGGACATAGCGTTGGCTACCCGTGATATT
GCTGAAGAGCTTGGCGGCGAATGGGCTGACCGCTTCCTCGTGCTTTACGGTATCGCCGCTCCCGATTCGC
AGCGCATCGCCTTCTATCGCCTTCTTGACGAGTTCTTCTGAGCGGGACTCTGGGGTTCGAAATGACCGAC
CAAGCGACGCCCAACCTGCCATCACGAGATTTCGATTCCACCGCCGCCTTCTATGAAAGGTTGGGCTTCG
GAATCGTTTTCCGGGACGCCGGCTGGATGATCCTCCAGCGCGGGGATCTCATGCTGGAGTTCTTCGCCCA
CCCCAACTTGTTTATTGCAGCTTATAATGGTTACAAATAAAGCAATAGCATCACAAATTTCACAAATAAA
GCATTTTTTTCACTGCATTCTAGTTGTGGTTTGTCCAAACTCATCAATGTATCTTATCATGTCTGTATAC
CGTCGACCTCTAGCTAGAGCTTGGCGTAATCATGGTCATAGCTGTTTCCTGTGTGAAATTGTTATCCGCT
CACAATTCCACACAACATACGAGCCGGAAGCATAAAGTGTAAAGCCTGGGGTGCCTAATGAGTGAGCTAA
CTCACATTAATTGCGTTGCGCTCACTGCCCGCTTTCCAGTCGGGAAACCTGTCGTGCCAGCTGCATTAAT
GAATCGGCCAACGCGCGGGGAGAGGCGGTTTGCGTATTGGGCGCTCTTCCGCTTCCTCGCTCACTGACTC
GCTGCGCTCGGTCGTTCGGCTGCGGCGAGCGGTATCAGCTCACTCAAAGGCGGTAATACGGTTATCCACA
GAATCAGGGGATAACGCAGGAAAGAACATGTGAGCAAAAGGCCAGCAAAAGGCCAGGAACCGTAAAAAGG
CCGCGTTGCTGGCGTTTTTCCATAGGCTCCGCCCCCCTGACGAGCATCACAAAAATCGACGCTCAAGTCA
GAGGTGGCGAAACCCGACAGGACTATAAAGATACCAGGCGTTTCCCCCTGGAAGCTCCCTCGTGCGCTCT
CCTGTTCCGACCCTGCCGCTTACCGGATACCTGTCCGCCTTTCTCCCTTCGGGAAGCGTGGCGCTTTCTC
ATAGCTCACGCTGTAGGTATCTCAGTTCGGTGTAGGTCGTTCGCTCCAAGCTGGGCTGTGTGCACGAACC
CCCCGTTCAGCCCGACCGCTGCGCCTTATCCGGTAACTATCGTCTTGAGTCCAACCCGGTAAGACACGAC
TTATCGCCACTGGCAGCAGCCACTGGTAACAGGATTAGCAGAGCGAGGTATGTAGGCGGTGCTACAGAGT
TCTTGAAGTGGTGGCCTAACTACGGCTACACTAGAAGAACAGTATTTGGTATCTGCGCTCTGCTGAAGCC
AGTTACCTTCGGAAAAAGAGTTGGTAGCTCTTGATCCGGCAAACAAACCACCGCTGGTAGCGGTGGTTTT
TTTGTTTGCAAGCAGCAGATTACGCGCAGAAAAAAAGGATCTCAAGAAGATCCTTTGATCTTTTCTACGG
GGTCTGACGCTCAGTGGAACGAAAACTCACGTTAAGGGATTTTGGTCATGAGATTATCAAAAAGGATCTT
CACCTAGATCCTTTTAAATTAAAAATGAAGTTTTAAATCAATCTAAAGTATATATGAGTAAACTTGGTCT
GACAGTTACCAATGCTTAATCAGTGAGGCACCTATCTCAGCGATCTGTCTATTTCGTTCATCCATAGTTG
CCTGACTCCCCGTCGTGTAGATAACTACGATACGGGAGGGCTTACCATCTGGCCCCAGTGCTGCAATGAT
ACCGCGAGACCCACGCTCACCGGCTCCAGATTTATCAGCAATAAACCAGCCAGCCGGAAGGGCCGAGCGC
AGAAGTGGTCCTGCAACTTTATCCGCCTCCATCCAGTCTATTAATTGTTGCCGGGAAGCTAGAGTAAGTA
GTTCGCCAGTTAATAGTTTGCGCAACGTTGTTGCCATTGCTACAGGCATCGTGGTGTCACGCTCGTCGTT
TGGTATGGCTTCATTCAGCTCCGGTTCCCAACGATCAAGGCGAGTTACATGATCCCCCATGTTGTGCAAA
AAAGCGGTTAGCTCCTTCGGTCCTCCGATCGTTGTCAGAAGTAAGTTGGCCGCAGTGTTATCACTCATGG
TTATGGCAGCACTGCATAATTCTCTTACTGTCATGCCATCCGTAAGATGCTTTTCTGTGACTGGTGAGTA
CTCAACCAAGTCATTCTGAGAATAGTGTATGCGGCGACCGAGTTGCTCTTGCCCGGCGTCAATACGGGAT
AATACCGCGCCACATAGCAGAACTTTAAAAGTGCTCATCATTGGAAAACGTTCTTCGGGGCGAAAACTCT
CAAGGATCTTACCGCTGTTGAGATCCAGTTCGATGTAACCCACTCGTGCACCCAACTGATCTTCAGCATC
TTTTACTTTCACCAGCGTTTCTGGGTGAGCAAAAACAGGAAGGCAAAATGCCGCAAAAAAGGGAATAAGG
GCGACACGGAAATGTTGAATACTCATACTCTTCCTTTTTCAATATTATTGAAGCATTTATCAGGGTTATT
GTCTCATGAGCGGATACATATTTGAATGTATTTAGAAAAATAAACAAATAGGGGTTCCGCGCACATTTCC
CCGAAAAGTGCCACCTGACGTC
Features (pLannotate 1.2.2; 20 found; start..end, strand, type, name):
     28..80      -  misc_feature   bom (fragment): basis of mobility region from pBR322
    235..614     +  enhancer       CMV enhancer: human cytomegalovirus immediate early enhancer
    615..818     +  promoter       CMV promoter: human cytomegalovirus (CMV) immediate early promoter
    814..847     +  LTR            5' LTR (truncated) (fragment): truncated 5' long terminal repeat (LTR) from HIV-1
    863..881     +  promoter       T7 promoter: promoter for bacteriophage T7 RNA polymerase
   1010..2245    +  CDS            ADRB2 (sequence withheld): ADRB2_HUMAN - Also known as ADRB2R, B2AR. Experimental evidence at protein level: Swiss-Prot protein existence level 1. Beta-adrenergic receptors mediate the catecholamine-induced activation of adenylate cyclase through the action of G proteins. The beta-2-adrenergic receptor binds epinephrine with an approximately 30- fold greater affinity than it does norepinephrine. From Homo sapiens (Human).
   2380..2604    +  polyA_signal   bGH poly(A) signal: bovine growth hormone polyadenylation signal
   2608..2629    +  promoter       SV40 promoter (fragment): SV40 enhancer and early promoter
   2650..3078    +  rep_origin     f1 ori (sequence partly withheld): f1 bacteriophage origin of replication; arrow indicates direction of (+) strand synthesis
   3131..3341    +  promoter       SV40 promoter: SV40 early promoter
   3416..4207    +  CDS            neo: KKA2_KLEPN - Also known as kan, nptII. Experimental evidence at protein level: Swiss-Prot protein existence level 1. Resistance to kanamycin, neomycin, paromomycin, ribostamycin, butirosin and gentamicin B. From Klebsiella pneumoniae.
   4231..4389    +  CDS            ble (fragment): BLE_KLEPN - Experimental evidence at protein level: Swiss-Prot protein existence level 1. Binding protein with a strong affinity to the bleomycin family of antibiotics. Binds to CL990; an antimitotic-antibiotic compound. From Klebsiella pneumoniae.
   4384..4505    +  polyA_signal   SV40 poly(A) signal: SV40 polyadenylation signal
   4578..4594    -  protein_bind   lac operator: The lac repressor binds to the lac operator to inhibit transcription in E. coli. This inhibition can be relieved by adding lactose or isopropyl-β-D-thiogalactopyranoside (IPTG). lac repressor encoded by lacI
   4602..4632    -  promoter       lac promoter: promoter for the E. coli lac operon
   4647..4668    -  protein_bind   CAP binding site: CAP binding activates transcription in the presence of cAMP. E. coli catabolite activator protein
   4681..4773    -  CDS            lacI (fragment): lac repressor; lacI; The lac repressor binds to the lac operator to inhibit transcription in E. coli. This inhibition can be relieved by adding lactose or isopropyl-β-D-thiogalactopyranoside (IPTG).
   4956..5544    -  rep_origin     ori: high-copy-number ColE1/pMB1/pBR322/pUC origin of replication
   5715..6575    -  CDS            AmpR: β-lactamase; bla; confers resistance to ampicillin, carbenicillin, and related antibiotics
   6576..6680    -  promoter       AmpR promoter: bla
