[The description below was written by a language model from this plasmid's Addgene catalogue record and pLannotate feature annotations shown in this document.]
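Description:
pcDNA.3.1.ADRB2-NP is a mammalian expression plasmid built on the pcDNA3.1 backbone that encodes the human beta-2 adrenergic receptor (ADRB2) as one partner in a NanoLuc luciferase complementation assay. It is propagated in E. coli through a high-copy ColE1/pUC-type origin with ampicillin selection (AmpR under its own bla promoter), and also carries an f1 origin for single-stranded DNA production. For selection in mammalian cells, an SV40 early promoter drives the neomycin phosphotransferase gene, terminated by an SV40 polyadenylation signal, allowing G418 selection. The depositor notes a 72 bp deletion in the backbone upstream of the SV40 promoter that is not known to affect function. This likely accounts for much of the difference between the catalogue size of about 6.8 kb and the roughly 6.7 kb sequenced record.

The insert sits between BamHI and XbaI sites, downstream of the CMV immediate-early enhancer and promoter and upstream of the bovine growth hormone polyadenylation signal. The catalogue lists T7 as the promoter, and a T7 promoter does lie just upstream of the insert, where it serves for in vitro transcription and as a sequencing primer site. In mammalian cells, however, the annotated CMV element would be the one driving expression. According to the record, the receptor carries an N-terminal signal sequence and Flag epitope, which are commonly used to support membrane targeting and detection of the receptor. Its C terminus is fused to the "natural peptide" (NP) fragment of NanoLuc. The feature table annotates only the ADRB2 coding region, not these added tags. When the NP fragment is brought near a complementary NanoLuc fragment fused to an interacting protein, luciferase activity is reconstituted. The associated work applies this principle to profiling individual GPCR–G protein interactions in a dynamic, screening-compatible format.
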