Addgene plasmid #134376: pcDNA.3.1.ADRB2-NP
Purpose: Nanoluc complementation assay. Expression of adrenoceptor beta 2 fused at C termimus with Natural peptide (NP) of NanoLuc. Addition of signal sequence and Flag epitope at N terminus of ADRB2.
Depositing lab: Julien Hanson. Depositing organization: Universite de Liege. Publication: A dynamic and screening-compatible nanoluciferase-based complementation assay enables profiling of individual GPCR-G protein interactions. Laschet C, Dupuis N, Hanson J. J Biol Chem. 2019 Mar 15;294(11):4079-4090. doi: 10.1074/jbc.RA118.006231. Epub 2018 Dec 28. PubMed 30593506.
Backbone
  Vector backbone: pcDNA3.1
  Backbone size w/o insert (bp): 5400
  Total vector size (bp): 6780
  Vector type: Mammalian Expression, Bacterial Expression
  Selectable markers: Neomycin (select with G418)
Growth in bacteria
  Bacterial resistance: Ampicillin, 100 μg/mL
  Growth temperature: 37°C
  Growth strain: DH5alpha
  Copy number: High Copy
Gene/Insert
  Gene/Insert name: ADRB2-NP (alt name: ADRB2-Natural peptide of NanoLuciferase)
  Species: H. sapiens (human)
  Insert size (bp): 1404
  GenBank ID: NM_000024.5
  Entrez Gene: ADRB2 (a.k.a. ADRB2R, ADRBR, ARB2, B2AR, BAR, BETA2AR)
  Promoter: T7
  Tag / fusion protein: signal sequence (N terminal on insert); Flag (N terminal on insert); natural peptide of nanoluciferase (C terminal on insert)
  Cloning method: Restriction Enzyme; 5′ cloning site BamHI (not destroyed); 3′ cloning site XbaI (not destroyed)
  Sequencing primers: 5′ TAATACGACTCACTATAGGG; 3′ TTCCCAATCCTCCCCCTTG
Terms and licenses: Academic/Nonprofit Terms; Industry Terms: Not Available to Industry
Depositor comments: Please Note: The plasmid contains a 72bp deletion in the backbone upstream of the SV40 promoter. This deletion is not known to affect plasmid function.
How to cite: pcDNA.3.1.ADRB2-NP was a gift from Julien Hanson (Addgene plasmid # 134376 ; http://n2t.net/addgene:134376 ; RRID:Addgene_134376)
